Addgene plasmid #196626: pLentiCRISPRv2_mSTING_gRNA_2
Purpose: Knock-out STING in murine cells, gRNA 2.
Depositing lab: Nicolas Manel. Depositing organization: Institut Curie. Publication: Selective STING stimulation in dendritic cells primes antitumor T cell responses. Jneid B, Bochnakian A, Hoffmann C, Delisle F, Djacoto E, Sirven P, Denizeau J, Sedlik C, Gerber-Ferder Y, Fiore F, Akyol R, Brousse C, Kramer R, Walters I, Carlioz S, Salmon H, Malissen B, Dalod M, Piaggio E, Manel N. Sci Immunol. 2023 Jan 13;8(79):eabn6612. doi: 10.1126/sciimmunol.abn6612. Epub 2023 Jan 13. PubMed 36638189.
Backbone
  Vector backbone: pLentiCRISPRv2
  Vector type: Lentiviral, CRISPR
Growth in bacteria
  Bacterial resistance: Ampicillin, 100 μg/mL
  Growth temperature: 30°C
  Growth strain: NEB Stable
  Copy number: High Copy
Gene/Insert
  Gene/Insert name: mSTING gRNA 2
  gRNA/shRNA sequence: AGCGGTGACCTCTGGGCCGT
  Species: M. musculus (mouse)
  Mutation: WT
  Entrez Gene: Sting1 (a.k.a. 2610307O08Rik, ERIS, MPYS, Mita, STING, STING-beta, Tmem173)
  Cloning method: Restriction Enzyme; 5′ cloning site Unknown (unknown if destroyed)
Terms and licenses: Academic/Nonprofit Terms; Industry Terms: Not Available to Industry
How to cite: pLentiCRISPRv2_mSTING_gRNA_2 was a gift from Nicolas Manel (Addgene plasmid # 196626 ; http://n2t.net/addgene:196626 ; RRID:Addgene_196626)
