[The description below was written by a language model from this plasmid's Addgene catalogue record and pLannotate feature annotations shown in this document.]
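Description:
pLentiCRISPRv2_mSTING_gRNA_2 is an all-in-one lentiviral CRISPR plasmid built on the pLentiCRISPRv2 backbone and designed to knock out mouse Sting1 (STING, also known as Tmem173/MITA/MPYS) in murine cells; it carries the second of a set of guides against this gene. The roughly 13 kb plasmid is maintained in E. coli through a high-copy ColE1/pUC-type origin with ampicillin selection (AmpR under its own promoter). Like many LTR-containing vectors, it is recorded as being grown in a recombination-reducing strain. The backbone also contains an f1 origin and an SV40/EM7-driven BleoR cassette with an SV40 poly(A) signal, which lies outside the viral transfer region.

The transfer cassette has a third-generation, self-inactivating design. A CMV enhancer/promoter replaces the U3 of a truncated HIV-1 5' LTR to drive genomic RNA production in packaging cells. It is followed by the Ψ packaging signal with a partial gag sequence, the RRE for Rev-dependent nuclear export, and the cPPT/CTS, and the unit ends in a ΔU3 3' LTR with a downstream bGH poly(A) signal.

Two expression units sit between these elements. A human U6 RNA polymerase III promoter transcribes the Sting1-targeting spacer fused to the S. pyogenes gRNA scaffold. An EF-1α core promoter drives S. pyogenes Cas9 followed by a puromycin N-acetyltransferase coding sequence. The linker between Cas9 and PuroR is not annotated in the feature table. A WPRE downstream enhances transcript expression.

Transduced cells therefore receive both nuclease and guide from a single integrated provirus and can be enriched with puromycin. This allows STING-deficient mouse cell lines to be generated for studies of innate immune signalling.
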