Features (pLannotate 1.2.2; 33 found; start..end, strand, type, name):
     31..83      -  misc_feature   bom (fragment): basis of mobility region from pBR322
    238..617     +  enhancer       CMV enhancer: human cytomegalovirus immediate early enhancer
    618..817     +  promoter       CMV promoter: human cytomegalovirus (CMV) immediate early promoter
    835..1015    +  LTR            5' LTR (truncated): truncated 5' long terminal repeat (LTR) from HIV-1
   1062..1187    +  misc_feature   HIV-1 Ψ: packaging signal of human immunodeficiency virus type 1
   1171..1534    +  CDS            HIV-1 gag (fragment): gag protein from human immunodeficiency virus 1; gag
   1680..1913    +  misc_feature   RRE: The Rev response element (RRE) of HIV-1 allows for Rev-dependent mRNA export from the nucleus to the cytoplasm.
   2290..2390    +  CDS            Rev (fragment): human immunodeficiency virus 1 (HIV-1) Rev protein; rev; enhances nuclear export of unspliced and incompletely spliced viral mRNAs
   2440..2557    +  misc_feature   cPPT/CTS: central polypurine tract and central termination sequence of HIV-1
   2608..2848    +  promoter       U6 promoter: RNA polymerase III promoter for human U6 snRNA
   2878..2953    +  misc_RNA       gRNA scaffold: guide RNA scaffold for the Streptococcus pyogenes CRISPR/Cas9 system
   2971..2989    +  CDS            small t antigen (fragment): SV40 (simian virus 40) small t antigen
   3015..3226    +  promoter       EF-1α core promoter: core promoter for human elongation factor EF-1α
   3251..7354    +  CDS            Cas9: Cas9 (Csn1) endonuclease from the Streptococcus pyogenes Type II CRISPR/Cas system generates RNA-guided double strand breaks in DNA
   7492..8089    +  CDS            PuroR (fragment): puromycin N-acetyltransferase; pac from Streptomyces; confers resistance to puromycin
   8105..8693    +  misc_feature   WPRE: woodchuck hepatitis virus posttranscriptional regulatory element
   8744..8763    +  misc_feature   cPPT/CTS (fragment): central polypurine tract and central termination sequence of HIV-1
   8765..8998    +  LTR            3' LTR (ΔU3): self-inactivating 3' long terminal repeat (LTR) from HIV-1
   9030..9254    +  polyA_signal   bGH poly(A) signal: bovine growth hormone polyadenylation signal
   9258..9279    +  promoter       SV40 promoter (fragment): SV40 enhancer and early promoter
   9300..9728    +  rep_origin     f1 ori (sequence partly withheld): f1 bacteriophage origin of replication; arrow indicates direction of (+) strand synthesis
   9742..10071   +  promoter       SV40 promoter: SV40 enhancer and early promoter
  10119..10166   +  promoter       EM7 promoter: synthetic bacterial promoter&nbsp
  10185..10559   +  CDS            BleoR: antibiotic-binding protein; Sh ble from Streptoalloteichus hindustanus; confers resistance to bleomycin, phleomycin, and Zeocin™
  10569..10694   +  CDS            ble (fragment): BLE_KLEPN - Experimental evidence at protein level: Swiss-Prot protein existence level 1. Binding protein with a strong affinity to the bleomycin family of antibiotics. Binds to CL990; an antimitotic-antibiotic compound. From Klebsiella pneumoniae.
  10689..10810   +  polyA_signal   SV40 poly(A) signal: SV40 polyadenylation signal
  10881..10903   -  protein_bind   lac operator (fragment): The lac repressor binds to the lac operator to inhibit transcription in E. coli. This inhibition can be relieved by adding lactose or isopropyl-β-D-thiogalactopyranoside (IPTG). lac repressor encoded by lacI
  10907..10937   -  promoter       lac promoter: promoter for the E. coli lac operon
  10952..10973   -  protein_bind   CAP binding site: CAP binding activates transcription in the presence of cAMP. E. coli catabolite activator protein
  10986..11078   -  CDS            lacI (fragment): lac repressor; lacI; The lac repressor binds to the lac operator to inhibit transcription in E. coli. This inhibition can be relieved by adding lactose or isopropyl-β-D-thiogalactopyranoside (IPTG).
  11261..11849   -  rep_origin     ori: high-copy-number ColE1/pMB1/pBR322/pUC origin of replication
  12020..12880   -  CDS            AmpR: β-lactamase; bla; confers resistance to ampicillin, carbenicillin, and related antibiotics
  12881..12985   -  promoter       AmpR promoter: bla
>Addgene plasmid #196626 | pLentiCRISPRv2_mSTING_gRNA_2 | addgene full sequence | sequence record 385706 | Addgene NGS Result
GTCGACGGATCGGGAGATCTCCCGATCCCCTATGGTGCACTCTCAGTACAATCTGCTCTGATGCCGCATA
GTTAAGCCAGTATCTGCTCCCTGCTTGTGTGTTGGAGGTCGCTGAGTAGTGCGCGAGCAAAATTTAAGCT
ACAACAAGGCAAGGCTTGACCGACAATTGCATGAAGAATCTGCTTAGGGTTAGGCGTTTTGCGCTGCTTC
GCGATGTACGGGCCAGATATACGCGTTGACATTGATTATTGACTAGTTATTAATAGTAATCAATTACGGG
GTCATTAGTTCATAGCCCATATATGGAGTTCCGCGTTACATAACTTACGGTAAATGGCCCGCCTGGCTGA
CCGCCCAACGACCCCCGCCCATTGACGTCAATAATGACGTATGTTCCCATAGTAACGCCAATAGGGACTT
TCCATTGACGTCAATGGGTGGAGTATTTACGGTAAACTGCCCACTTGGCAGTACATCAAGTGTATCATAT
GCCAAGTACGCCCCCTATTGACGTCAATGACGGTAAATGGCCCGCCTGGCATTATGCCCAGTACATGACC
TTATGGGACTTTCCTACTTGGCAGTACATCTACGTATTAGTCATCGCTATTACCATGGTGATGCGGTTTT
GGCAGTACATCAATGGGCGTGGATAGCGGTTTGACTCACGGGGATTTCCAAGTCTCCACCCCATTGACGT
CAATGGGAGTTTGTTTTGGCACCAAAATCAACGGGACTTTCCAAAATGTCGTAACAACTCCGCCCCATTG
ACGCAAATGGGCGGTAGGCGTGTACGGTGGGAGGTCTATATAAGCAGCGCGTTTTGCCTGTACTGGGTCT
CTCTGGTTAGACCAGATCTGAGCCTGGGAGCTCTCTGGCTAACTAGGGAACCCACTGCTTAAGCCTCAAT
AAAGCTTGCCTTGAGTGCTTCAAGTAGTGTGTGCCCGTCTGTTGTGTGACTCTGGTAACTAGAGATCCCT
CAGACCCTTTTAGTCAGTGTGGAAAATCTCTAGCAGTGGCGCCCGAACAGGGACTTGAAAGCGAAAGGGA
AACCAGAGGAGCTCTCTCGACGCAGGACTCGGCTTGCTGAAGCGCGCACGGCAAGAGGCGAGGGGCGGCG
ACTGGTGAGTACGCCAAAAATTTTGACTAGCGGAGGCTAGAAGGAGAGAGATGGGTGCGAGAGCGTCAGT
ATTAAGCGGGGGAGAATTAGATCGCGATGGGAAAAAATTCGGTTAAGGCCAGGGGGAAAGAAAAAATATA
AATTAAAACATATAGTATGGGCAAGCAGGGAGCTAGAACGATTCGCAGTTAATCCTGGCCTGTTAGAAAC
ATCAGAAGGCTGTAGACAAATACTGGGACAGCTACAACCATCCCTTCAGACAGGATCAGAAGAACTTAGA
TCATTATATAATACAGTAGCAACCCTCTATTGTGTGCATCAAAGGATAGAGATAAAAGACACCAAGGAAG
CTTTAGACAAGATAGAGGAAGAGCAAAACAAAAGTAAGACCACCGCACAGCAAGCGGCCGCTGATCTTCA
GACCTGGAGGAGGAGATATGAGGGACAATTGGAGAAGTGAATTATATAAATATAAAGTAGTAAAAATTGA
ACCATTAGGAGTAGCACCCACCAAGGCAAAGAGAAGAGTGGTGCAGAGAGAAAAAAGAGCAGTGGGAATA
GGAGCTTTGTTCCTTGGGTTCTTGGGAGCAGCAGGAAGCACTATGGGCGCAGCGTCAATGACGCTGACGG
TACAGGCCAGACAATTATTGTCTGGTATAGTGCAGCAGCAGAACAATTTGCTGAGGGCTATTGAGGCGCA
ACAGCATCTGTTGCAACTCACAGTCTGGGGCATCAAGCAGCTCCAGGCAAGAATCCTGGCTGTGGAAAGA
TACCTAAAGGATCAACAGCTCCTGGGGATTTGGGGTTGCTCTGGAAAACTCATTTGCACCACTGCTGTGC
CTTGGAATGCTAGTTGGAGTAATAAATCTCTGGAACAGATTTGGAATCACACGACCTGGATGGAGTGGGA
CAGAGAAATTAACAATTACACAAGCTTAATACACTCCTTAATTGAAGAATCGCAAAACCAGCAAGAAAAG
AATGAACAAGAATTATTGGAATTAGATAAATGGGCAAGTTTGTGGAATTGGTTTAACATAACAAATTGGC
TGTGGTATATAAAATTATTCATAATGATAGTAGGAGGCTTGGTAGGTTTAAGAATAGTTTTTGCTGTACT
TTCTATAGTGAATAGAGTTAGGCAGGGATATTCACCATTATCGTTTCAGACCCACCTCCCAACCCCGAGG
GGACCCGACAGGCCCGAAGGAATAGAAGAAGAAGGTGGAGAGAGAGACAGAGACAGATCCATTCGATTAG
TGAACGGATCGGCACTGCGTGCGCCAATTCTGCAGACAAATGGCAGTATTCATCCACAATTTTAAAAGAA
AAGGGGGGATTGGGGGGTACAGTGCAGGGGAAAGAATAGTAGACATAATAGCAACAGACATACAAACTAA
AGAATTACAAAAACAAATTACAAAAATTCAAAATTTTCGGGTTTATTACAGGGACAGCAGAGATCCAGTT
TGGTTAATTAAGGTACCGAGGGCCTATTTCCCATGATTCCTTCATATTTGCATATACGATACAAGGCTGT
TAGAGAGATAATTAGAATTAATTTGACTGTAAACACAAAGATATTAGTACAAAATACGTGACGTAGAAAG
TAATAATTTCTTGGGTAGTTTGCAGTTTTAAAATTATGTTTTAAAATGGACTATCATATGCTTACCGTAA
CTTGAAAGTATTTCGATTTCTTGGCTTTATATATCTTGTGGAAAGGACGAAACACCGAGCGGTGACCTCT
GGGCCGTGTTTTAGAGCTAGAAATAGCAAGTTAAAATAAGGCTAGTCCGTTATCAACTTGAAAAAGTGGC
ACCGAGTCGGTGCTTTTTTGAATTCGCTAGCTAGGTCTTGAAAGGAGTGGGAATTGGCTCCGGTGCCCGT
CAGTGGGCAGAGCGCACATCGCCCACAGTCCCCGAGAAGTTGGGGGGAGGGGTCGGCAATTGATCCGGTG
CCTAGAGAAGGTGGCGCGGGGTAAACTGGGAAAGTGATGTCGTGTACTGGCTCCGCCTTTTTCCCGAGGG
TGGGGGAGAACCGTATATAAGTGCAGTAGTCGCCGTGAACGTTCTTTTTCGCAACGGGTTTGCCGCCAGA
ACACAGGACCGGTTCTAGAGCGCTGCCACCATGGACAAGAAGTACAGCATCGGCCTGGACATCGGCACCA
ACTCTGTGGGCTGGGCCGTGATCACCGACGAGTACAAGGTGCCCAGCAAGAAATTCAAGGTGCTGGGCAA
CACCGACCGGCACAGCATCAAGAAGAACCTGATCGGAGCCCTGCTGTTCGACAGCGGCGAAACAGCCGAG
GCCACCCGGCTGAAGAGAACCGCCAGAAGAAGATACACCAGACGGAAGAACCGGATCTGCTATCTGCAAG
AGATCTTCAGCAACGAGATGGCCAAGGTGGACGACAGCTTCTTCCACAGACTGGAAGAGTCCTTCCTGGT
GGAAGAGGATAAGAAGCACGAGCGGCACCCCATCTTCGGCAACATCGTGGACGAGGTGGCCTACCACGAG
AAGTACCCCACCATCTACCACCTGAGAAAGAAACTGGTGGACAGCACCGACAAGGCCGACCTGCGGCTGA
TCTATCTGGCCCTGGCCCACATGATCAAGTTCCGGGGCCACTTCCTGATCGAGGGCGACCTGAACCCCGA
CAACAGCGACGTGGACAAGCTGTTCATCCAGCTGGTGCAGACCTACAACCAGCTGTTCGAGGAAAACCCC
ATCAACGCCAGCGGCGTGGACGCCAAGGCCATCCTGTCTGCCAGACTGAGCAAGAGCAGACGGCTGGAAA
ATCTGATCGCCCAGCTGCCCGGCGAGAAGAAGAATGGCCTGTTCGGAAACCTGATTGCCCTGAGCCTGGG
CCTGACCCCCAACTTCAAGAGCAACTTCGACCTGGCCGAGGATGCCAAACTGCAGCTGAGCAAGGACACC
TACGACGACGACCTGGACAACCTGCTGGCCCAGATCGGCGACCAGTACGCCGACCTGTTTCTGGCCGCCA
AGAACCTGTCCGACGCCATCCTGCTGAGCGACATCCTGAGAGTGAACACCGAGATCACCAAGGCCCCCCT
GAGCGCCTCTATGATCAAGAGATACGACGAGCACCACCAGGACCTGACCCTGCTGAAAGCTCTCGTGCGG
CAGCAGCTGCCTGAGAAGTACAAAGAGATTTTCTTCGACCAGAGCAAGAACGGCTACGCCGGCTACATTG
ACGGCGGAGCCAGCCAGGAAGAGTTCTACAAGTTCATCAAGCCCATCCTGGAAAAGATGGACGGCACCGA
GGAACTGCTCGTGAAGCTGAACAGAGAGGACCTGCTGCGGAAGCAGCGGACCTTCGACAACGGCAGCATC
CCCCACCAGATCCACCTGGGAGAGCTGCACGCCATTCTGCGGCGGCAGGAAGATTTTTACCCATTCCTGA
AGGACAACCGGGAAAAGATCGAGAAGATCCTGACCTTCCGCATCCCCTACTACGTGGGCCCTCTGGCCAG
GGGAAACAGCAGATTCGCCTGGATGACCAGAAAGAGCGAGGAAACCATCACCCCCTGGAACTTCGAGGAA
GTGGTGGACAAGGGCGCTTCCGCCCAGAGCTTCATCGAGCGGATGACCAACTTCGATAAGAACCTGCCCA
ACGAGAAGGTGCTGCCCAAGCACAGCCTGCTGTACGAGTACTTCACCGTGTATAACGAGCTGACCAAAGT
GAAATACGTGACCGAGGGAATGAGAAAGCCCGCCTTCCTGAGCGGCGAGCAGAAAAAGGCCATCGTGGAC
CTGCTGTTCAAGACCAACCGGAAAGTGACCGTGAAGCAGCTGAAAGAGGACTACTTCAAGAAAATCGAGT
GCTTCGACTCCGTGGAAATCTCCGGCGTGGAAGATCGGTTCAACGCCTCCCTGGGCACATACCACGATCT
GCTGAAAATTATCAAGGACAAGGACTTCCTGGACAATGAGGAAAACGAGGACATTCTGGAAGATATCGTG
CTGACCCTGACACTGTTTGAGGACAGAGAGATGATCGAGGAACGGCTGAAAACCTATGCCCACCTGTTCG
ACGACAAAGTGATGAAGCAGCTGAAGCGGCGGAGATACACCGGCTGGGGCAGGCTGAGCCGGAAGCTGAT
CAACGGCATCCGGGACAAGCAGTCCGGCAAGACAATCCTGGATTTCCTGAAGTCCGACGGCTTCGCCAAC
AGAAACTTCATGCAGCTGATCCACGACGACAGCCTGACCTTTAAAGAGGACATCCAGAAAGCCCAGGTGT
CCGGCCAGGGCGATAGCCTGCACGAGCACATTGCCAATCTGGCCGGCAGCCCCGCCATTAAGAAGGGCAT
CCTGCAGACAGTGAAGGTGGTGGACGAGCTCGTGAAAGTGATGGGCCGGCACAAGCCCGAGAACATCGTG
ATCGAAATGGCCAGAGAGAACCAGACCACCCAGAAGGGACAGAAGAACAGCCGCGAGAGAATGAAGCGGA
TCGAAGAGGGCATCAAAGAGCTGGGCAGCCAGATCCTGAAAGAACACCCCGTGGAAAACACCCAGCTGCA
GAACGAGAAGCTGTACCTGTACTACCTGCAGAATGGGCGGGATATGTACGTGGACCAGGAACTGGACATC
AACCGGCTGTCCGACTACGATGTGGACCATATCGTGCCTCAGAGCTTTCTGAAGGACGACTCCATCGACA
ACAAGGTGCTGACCAGAAGCGACAAGAACCGGGGCAAGAGCGACAACGTGCCCTCCGAAGAGGTCGTGAA
GAAGATGAAGAACTACTGGCGGCAGCTGCTGAACGCCAAGCTGATTACCCAGAGAAAGTTCGACAATCTG
ACCAAGGCCGAGAGAGGCGGCCTGAGCGAACTGGATAAGGCCGGCTTCATCAAGAGACAGCTGGTGGAAA
CCCGGCAGATCACAAAGCACGTGGCACAGATCCTGGACTCCCGGATGAACACTAAGTACGACGAGAATGA
CAAGCTGATCCGGGAAGTGAAAGTGATCACCCTGAAGTCCAAGCTGGTGTCCGATTTCCGGAAGGATTTC
CAGTTTTACAAAGTGCGCGAGATCAACAACTACCACCACGCCCACGACGCCTACCTGAACGCCGTCGTGG
GAACCGCCCTGATCAAAAAGTACCCTAAGCTGGAAAGCGAGTTCGTGTACGGCGACTACAAGGTGTACGA
CGTGCGGAAGATGATCGCCAAGAGCGAGCAGGAAATCGGCAAGGCTACCGCCAAGTACTTCTTCTACAGC
AACATCATGAACTTTTTCAAGACCGAGATTACCCTGGCCAACGGCGAGATCCGGAAGCGGCCTCTGATCG
AGACAAACGGCGAAACCGGGGAGATCGTGTGGGATAAGGGCCGGGATTTTGCCACCGTGCGGAAAGTGCT
GAGCATGCCCCAAGTGAATATCGTGAAAAAGACCGAGGTGCAGACAGGCGGCTTCAGCAAAGAGTCTATC
CTGCCCAAGAGGAACAGCGATAAGCTGATCGCCAGAAAGAAGGACTGGGACCCTAAGAAGTACGGCGGCT
TCGACAGCCCCACCGTGGCCTATTCTGTGCTGGTGGTGGCCAAAGTGGAAAAGGGCAAGTCCAAGAAACT
GAAGAGTGTGAAAGAGCTGCTGGGGATCACCATCATGGAAAGAAGCAGCTTCGAGAAGAATCCCATCGAC
TTTCTGGAAGCCAAGGGCTACAAAGAAGTGAAAAAGGACCTGATCATCAAGCTGCCTAAGTACTCCCTGT
TCGAGCTGGAAAACGGCCGGAAGAGAATGCTGGCCTCTGCCGGCGAACTGCAGAAGGGAAACGAACTGGC
CCTGCCCTCCAAATATGTGAACTTCCTGTACCTGGCCAGCCACTATGAGAAGCTGAAGGGCTCCCCCGAG
GATAATGAGCAGAAACAGCTGTTTGTGGAACAGCACAAGCACTACCTGGACGAGATCATCGAGCAGATCA
GCGAGTTCTCCAAGAGAGTGATCCTGGCCGACGCTAATCTGGACAAAGTGCTGTCCGCCTACAACAAGCA
CCGGGATAAGCCCATCAGAGAGCAGGCCGAGAATATCATCCACCTGTTTACCCTGACCAATCTGGGAGCC
CCTGCCGCCTTCAAGTACTTTGACACCACCATCGACCGGAAGAGGTACACCAGCACCAAAGAGGTGCTGG
ACGCCACCCTGATCCACCAGAGCATCACCGGCCTGTACGAGACACGGATCGACCTGTCTCAGCTGGGAGG
CGACAAGCGACCTGCCGCCACAAAGAAGGCTGGACAGGCTAAGAAGAAGAAAGATTACAAAGACGATGAC
GATAAGGGATCCGGCGCAACAAACTTCTCTCTGCTGAAACAAGCCGGAGATGTCGAAGAGAATCCTGGAC
CGACCGAGTACAAGCCCACGGTGCGCCTCGCCACCCGCGACGACGTCCCCAGGGCCGTACGCACCCTCGC
CGCCGCGTTCGCCGACTACCCCGCCACGCGCCACACCGTCGATCCGGACCGCCACATCGAGCGGGTCACC
GAGCTGCAAGAACTCTTCCTCACGCGCGTCGGGCTCGACATCGGCAAGGTGTGGGTCGCGGACGACGGCG
CCGCGGTGGCGGTCTGGACCACGCCGGAGAGCGTCGAAGCGGGGGCGGTGTTCGCCGAGATCGGCCCGCG
CATGGCCGAGTTGAGCGGTTCCCGGCTGGCCGCGCAGCAACAGATGGAAGGCCTCCTGGCGCCGCACCGG
CCCAAGGAGCCCGCGTGGTTCCTGGCCACCGTCGGAGTCTCGCCCGACCACCAGGGCAAGGGTCTGGGCA
GCGCCGTCGTGCTCCCCGGAGTGGAGGCGGCCGAGCGCGCCGGGGTGCCCGCCTTCCTGGAGACCTCCGC
GCCCCGCAACCTCCCCTTCTACGAGCGGCTCGGCTTCACCGTCACCGCCGACGTCGAGGTGCCCGAAGGA
CCGCGCACCTGGTGCATGACCCGCAAGCCCGGTGCCTGAACGCGTTAAGTCGACAATCAACCTCTGGATT
ACAAAATTTGTGAAAGATTGACTGGTATTCTTAACTATGTTGCTCCTTTTACGCTATGTGGATACGCTGC
TTTAATGCCTTTGTATCATGCTATTGCTTCCCGTATGGCTTTCATTTTCTCCTCCTTGTATAAATCCTGG
TTGCTGTCTCTTTATGAGGAGTTGTGGCCCGTTGTCAGGCAACGTGGCGTGGTGTGCACTGTGTTTGCTG
ACGCAACCCCCACTGGTTGGGGCATTGCCACCACCTGTCAGCTCCTTTCCGGGACTTTCGCTTTCCCCCT
CCCTATTGCCACGGCGGAACTCATCGCCGCCTGCCTTGCCCGCTGCTGGACAGGGGCTCGGCTGTTGGGC
ACTGACAATTCCGTGGTGTTGTCGGGGAAATCATCGTCCTTTCCTTGGCTGCTCGCCTGTGTTGCCACCT
GGATTCTGCGCGGGACGTCCTTCTGCTACGTCCCTTCGGCCCTCAATCCAGCGGACCTTCCTTCCCGCGG
CCTGCTGCCGGCTCTGCGGCCTCTTCCGCGTCTTCGCCTTCGCCCTCAGACGAGTCGGATCTCCCTTTGG
GCCGCCTCCCCGCGTCGACTTTAAGACCAATGACTTACAAGGCAGCTGTAGATCTTAGCCACTTTTTAAA
AGAAAAGGGGGGACTGGAAGGGCTAATTCACTCCCAACGAAGACAAGATCTGCTTTTTGCTTGTACTGGG
TCTCTCTGGTTAGACCAGATCTGAGCCTGGGAGCTCTCTGGCTAACTAGGGAACCCACTGCTTAAGCCTC
AATAAAGCTTGCCTTGAGTGCTTCAAGTAGTGTGTGCCCGTCTGTTGTGTGACTCTGGTAACTAGAGATC
CCTCAGACCCTTTTAGTCAGTGTGGAAAATCTCTAGCAGGGCCCGTTTAAACCCGCTGATCAGCCTCGAC
TGTGCCTTCTAGTTGCCAGCCATCTGTTGTTTGCCCCTCCCCCGTGCCTTCCTTGACCCTGGAAGGTGCC
ACTCCCACTGTCCTTTCCTAATAAAATGAGGAAATTGCATCGCATTGTCTGAGTAGGTGTCATTCTATTC
TGGGGGGTGGGGTGGGGCAGGACAGCAAGGGGGAGGATTGGGAAGACAATAGCAGGCATGCTGGGGATGC
GGTGGGCTCTATGGCTTCTGAGGCGGAAAGAACCAGCTGGGGCTCTAGGGGGTATCCCC
[124 nt withheld, positions 9300-9423]
C
[91 nt withheld, positions 9425-9515]
A
[49 nt withheld, positions 9517-9565]
CCTTTGACGTTGGAGTCCACGTTCTTT
[37 nt withheld, positions 9593-9629]
ACCCTATCTCGGTCTATTCTTTTGATTTATAAGGGATTTTGCCGATTTCGGCCTATTGGTTAAAAAATGA
GCTGATTTAACAAAAATTTAACGCGAATTAATTCTGTGGAATGTGTGTCAGTTAGGGTGTGGAAAGTCCC
CAGGCTCCCCAGCAGGCAGAAGTATGCAAAGCATGCATCTCAATTAGTCAGCAACCAGGTGTGGAAAGTC
CCCAGGCTCCCCAGCAGGCAGAAGTATGCAAAGCATGCATCTCAATTAGTCAGCAACCATAGTCCCGCCC
CTAACTCCGCCCATCCCGCCCCTAACTCCGCCCAGTTCCGCCCATTCTCCGCCCCATGGCTGACTAATTT
TTTTTATTTATGCAGAGGCCGAGGCCGCCTCTGCCTCTGAGCTATTCCAGAAGTAGTGAGGAGGCTTTTT
TGGAGGCCTAGGCTTTTGCAAAAAGCTCCCGGGAGCTTGTATATCCATTTTCGGATCTGATCAGCACGTG
TTGACAATTAATCATCGGCATAGTATATCGGCATAGTATAATACGACAAGGTGAGGAACTAAACCATGGC
CAAGTTGACCAGTGCCGTTCCGGTGCTCACCGCGCGCGACGTCGCCGGAGCGGTCGAGTTCTGGACCGAC
CGGCTCGGGTTCTCCCGGGACTTCGTGGAGGACGACTTCGCCGGTGTGGTCCGGGACGACGTGACCCTGT
TCATCAGCGCGGTCCAGGACCAGGTGGTGCCGGACAACACCCTGGCCTGGGTGTGGGTGCGCGGCCTGGA
CGAGCTGTACGCCGAGTGGTCGGAGGTCGTGTCCACGAACTTCCGGGACGCCTCCGGGCCGGCCATGACC
GAGATCGGCGAGCAGCCGTGGGGGCGGGAGTTCGCCCTGCGCGACCCGGCCGGCAACTGCGTGCACTTCG
TGGCCGAGGAGCAGGACTGACACGTGCTACGAGATTTCGATTCCACCGCCGCCTTCTATGAAAGGTTGGG
CTTCGGAATCGTTTTCCGGGACGCCGGCTGGATGATCCTCCAGCGCGGGGATCTCATGCTGGAGTTCTTC
GCCCACCCCAACTTGTTTATTGCAGCTTATAATGGTTACAAATAAAGCAATAGCATCACAAATTTCACAA
ATAAAGCATTTTTTTCACTGCATTCTAGTTGTGGTTTGTCCAAACTCATCAATGTATCTTATCATGTCTG
TATACCGTCGACCTCTAGCTAGAGCTTGGCGTAATCATGGTCATAGCTGTTTCCTGTGTGAAATTGTTAT
CCGCTCACAATTCCACACAACATACGAGCCGGAAGCATAAAGTGTAAAGCCTGGGGTGCCTAATGAGTGA
GCTAACTCACATTAATTGCGTTGCGCTCACTGCCCGCTTTCCAGTCGGGAAACCTGTCGTGCCAGCTGCA
TTAATGAATCGGCCAACGCGCGGGGAGAGGCGGTTTGCGTATTGGGCGCTCTTCCGCTTCCTCGCTCACT
GACTCGCTGCGCTCGGTCGTTCGGCTGCGGCGAGCGGTATCAGCTCACTCAAAGGCGGTAATACGGTTAT
CCACAGAATCAGGGGATAACGCAGGAAAGAACATGTGAGCAAAAGGCCAGCAAAAGGCCAGGAACCGTAA
AAAGGCCGCGTTGCTGGCGTTTTTCCATAGGCTCCGCCCCCCTGACGAGCATCACAAAAATCGACGCTCA
AGTCAGAGGTGGCGAAACCCGACAGGACTATAAAGATACCAGGCGTTTCCCCCTGGAAGCTCCCTCGTGC
GCTCTCCTGTTCCGACCCTGCCGCTTACCGGATACCTGTCCGCCTTTCTCCCTTCGGGAAGCGTGGCGCT
TTCTCATAGCTCACGCTGTAGGTATCTCAGTTCGGTGTAGGTCGTTCGCTCCAAGCTGGGCTGTGTGCAC
GAACCCCCCGTTCAGCCCGACCGCTGCGCCTTATCCGGTAACTATCGTCTTGAGTCCAACCCGGTAAGAC
ACGACTTATCGCCACTGGCAGCAGCCACTGGTAACAGGATTAGCAGAGCGAGGTATGTAGGCGGTGCTAC
AGAGTTCTTGAAGTGGTGGCCTAACTACGGCTACACTAGAAGAACAGTATTTGGTATCTGCGCTCTGCTG
AAGCCAGTTACCTTCGGAAAAAGAGTTGGTAGCTCTTGATCCGGCAAACAAACCACCGCTGGTAGCGGTG
GTTTTTTTGTTTGCAAGCAGCAGATTACGCGCAGAAAAAAAGGATCTCAAGAAGATCCTTTGATCTTTTC
TACGGGGTCTGACGCTCAGTGGAACGAAAACTCACGTTAAGGGATTTTGGTCATGAGATTATCAAAAAGG
ATCTTCACCTAGATCCTTTTAAATTAAAAATGAAGTTTTAAATCAATCTAAAGTATATATGAGTAAACTT
GGTCTGACAGTTACCAATGCTTAATCAGTGAGGCACCTATCTCAGCGATCTGTCTATTTCGTTCATCCAT
AGTTGCCTGACTCCCCGTCGTGTAGATAACTACGATACGGGAGGGCTTACCATCTGGCCCCAGTGCTGCA
ATGATACCGCGAGACCCACGCTCACCGGCTCCAGATTTATCAGCAATAAACCAGCCAGCCGGAAGGGCCG
AGCGCAGAAGTGGTCCTGCAACTTTATCCGCCTCCATCCAGTCTATTAATTGTTGCCGGGAAGCTAGAGT
AAGTAGTTCGCCAGTTAATAGTTTGCGCAACGTTGTTGCCATTGCTACAGGCATCGTGGTGTCACGCTCG
TCGTTTGGTATGGCTTCATTCAGCTCCGGTTCCCAACGATCAAGGCGAGTTACATGATCCCCCATGTTGT
GCAAAAAAGCGGTTAGCTCCTTCGGTCCTCCGATCGTTGTCAGAAGTAAGTTGGCCGCAGTGTTATCACT
CATGGTTATGGCAGCACTGCATAATTCTCTTACTGTCATGCCATCCGTAAGATGCTTTTCTGTGACTGGT
GAGTACTCAACCAAGTCATTCTGAGAATAGTGTATGCGGCGACCGAGTTGCTCTTGCCCGGCGTCAATAC
GGGATAATACCGCGCCACATAGCAGAACTTTAAAAGTGCTCATCATTGGAAAACGTTCTTCGGGGCGAAA
ACTCTCAAGGATCTTACCGCTGTTGAGATCCAGTTCGATGTAACCCACTCGTGCACCCAACTGATCTTCA
GCATCTTTTACTTTCACCAGCGTTTCTGGGTGAGCAAAAACAGGAAGGCAAAATGCCGCAAAAAAGGGAA
TAAGGGCGACACGGAAATGTTGAATACTCATACTCTTCCTTTTTCAATATTATTGAAGCATTTATCAGGG
TTATTGTCTCATGAGCGGATACATATTTGAATGTATTTAGAAAAATAAACAAATAGGGGTTCCGCGCACA
TTTCCCCGAAAAGTGCCACCTGAC
